Addgene plasmid #39090: GLRX3
Purpose: Bacterial expression for structure determination; may not be full ORF
Depositing lab: Nicola Burgess-Brown. Depositing organization: University of Oxford.
Backbone
  Vector backbone: pNIC28-Bsa4
  Backbone manufacturer: SGC
  Vector type: Bacterial Expression
Growth in bacteria
  Bacterial resistance: Kanamycin, 50 μg/mL
  Growth temperature: 37°C
  Growth strain: Mach1
  Copy number: Low Copy
Gene/Insert
  Gene/Insert name: GLRX3 (alt names: thioredoxin-like; PDB:2YAN)
  Species: H. sapiens (human)
  Insert size (bp): 409
  GenBank ID: thioredoxin-like
  Entrez Gene: GLRX3 (a.k.a. GLRX4, GRX3, GRX4, PICOT, TXNL2, TXNL3)
  Tag / fusion protein: His Tev (N terminal on insert)
  Cloning method: Ligation Independent Cloning
  Sequencing primers: 5′ T7; 3′ T7-term
Terms and licenses: Academic/Nonprofit Terms; Industry Terms: Not Available to Industry
How to cite: GLRX3 was a gift from Nicola Burgess-Brown (Addgene plasmid # 39090 ; http://n2t.net/addgene:39090 ; RRID:Addgene_39090)
