[The description below was written by a language model from this plasmid's Addgene catalogue record.]
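Description:
GLRX3 is a bacterial expression plasmid built on the pNIC28-Bsa4 backbone from the SGC, a vector designed for ligation-independent cloning of protein-coding fragments for recombinant production in E. coli. It is selected with kanamycin and is recorded as low copy. The record does not list the origin of replication or name the promoter explicitly. However, the listed sequencing primers are T7 and T7-term, which suggests that the insert sits between a T7 promoter and T7 terminator. In that arrangement, expression would be expected to depend on a host strain that supplies T7 RNA polymerase. The Mach1 strain named in the record serves as the propagation host.

The insert is a 409 bp fragment of human GLRX3, also known as PICOT, TXNL2 or GRX3, a thioredoxin-like/glutaredoxin family protein. The record notes that the insert may not represent the full open reading frame. Its short length fits a single-domain construct chosen for crystallisation rather than the whole protein, although the record does not say which region is included. The fragment carries an N-terminal His tag followed by a TEV protease site. The His tag allows capture by immobilised metal affinity chromatography, and TEV cleavage then removes the tag to leave a near-native protein.

The stated purpose is bacterial expression for structure determination, and the alternative names point to an associated PDB entry. The plasmid is therefore suited to producing purified GLRX3 domain protein for crystallography or for related biophysical and biochemical studies. No feature table was supplied, so details of the backbone beyond the catalogue fields cannot be confirmed here.
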