>Addgene plasmid #39090 | GLRX3 | depositor partial sequence | sequence record 49148 | GLRX3 sequence 409 bps
ATGCACCATCATCATCATCATTCTTCTGGTGTAGATCTGGGTACCGAGAACCTGTACTTCCAATCCATGG
CTCCCAAATTAGAGGAAAGGCTCAAAGTGCTGACAAATAAAGCTTCTGTGATGCTCTTTATGAAAGGAAA
CAAACAGGAAGCAAAATGTGGATTCAGCAAACAAATTCTGGAAATACTAAATAGTACTGGTGTTGAATAT
GAAACATTCGATATATTGGAGGATGAAGAAGTTCGGCAAGGATTAAAAGCTTACTCAAATTGGCCAACAT
ACCCTCAGCTGTATGTGAAAGGGGAGCTGGTGGGAGGATTGGATATTGTGAAGGAACTGAAAGAAAATGG
TGAATTGCTGCCTATACTGAGAGGAGAAAATTGACAGTAAAGGTGGATACGGATCCGAA
