>Addgene plasmid #39090 | GLRX3 | addgene partial sequence | sequence record 51853 | T7_term
GGCTTGGTAGCAGCCGGATCTCAGTGGTGGTGGTGGTGGTGCTCGAGTGCGGCCGCAAGCTTGTCGACGG
AGCTCGAATTCGGATCCGTATCCACCTTTACTGTCAATTTTCTCCTCTCAGTATAGGCAGCAATTCACCA
TTTTCTTTCAGTTCCTTCACAATATCCAATCCTCCCACCAGCTCCCCTTTCACATACAGCTGAGGGTATG
TTGGCCAATTTGAGTAAGCTTTTAATCCTTGCCGAACTTCTTCATCCTCCAATATATCGAATGTTTCATA
TTCAACACCAGTACTATTTAGTATTTCCAGAATTTGTTTGCTGAATCCACATTTTGCTTCCTGTTTGTTT
CCTTTCATAAAGAGCATCACAGAAGCTTTATTTGTCAGCACTTTGAGCCTTTCCTCTAATTTGGGAGCCA
TGGATTGGAAGTACAGGTTCTCGGTACCCAGATCTACACCAGAAGAATGATGATGATGATGGTGCATATG
TATATCTCCTTCTTAAAGTTAAACAAAATTATTTCTAGAGGGGAATTGTTATCCGCTCACAATTCCCCTA
TAGTGAGTCGTATTAATTTCGCGGGATCGAGATCTCGATCCTCTACGCCGGACGCATCGTGGCCGGCATC
ACCGGCGCCACAGGTGCGGTTGCTGGCGCCTATATCGCCGACATCACCGATGGGGAAGATCGGGCTCGCC
ACTTCGGGCTCATGAGCGCTTGTTTCGGCGTGGGTATGGTGGCAGGCCCCGTGGCCGGGGGACTGTTGGG
CGCCATCTCCTTGCATGCACCATTCCTTGCGGCGGCGGTGCTCAACGGCCTCAACCTACTACTGGGCTGC
TTCCTAATGCAGGAGTCGCATAAGGGAGAGCGTCGAGAT
