>Addgene plasmid #39090 | GLRX3 | addgene partial sequence | sequence record 51854 | T7 5'-TAATACGACTCACTATAGGG-3'
ATATTTTGTTTACTTTAAGAAGGAGATATACATATGCACCATCATCATCATCATTCTTCTGGTGTAGATC
TGGGTACCGAGAACCTGTACTTCCAATCCATGGCTCCCAAATTAGAGGAAAGGCTCAAAGTGCTGACAAA
TAAAGCTTCTGTGATGCTCTTTATGAAAGGAAACAAACAGGAAGCAAAATGTGGATTCAGCAAACAAATT
CTGGAAATACTAAATAGTACTGGTGTTGAATATGAAACATTCGATATATTGGAGGATGAAGAAGTTCGGC
AAGGATTAAAAGCTTACTCAAATTGGCCAACATACCCTCAGCTGTATGTGAAAGGGGAGCTGGTGGGAGG
ATTGGATATTGTGAAGGAACTGAAAGAAAATGGTGAATTGCTGCCTATACTGAGAGGAGAAAATTGACAG
TAAAGGTGGATACGGATCCGAATTCGAGCTCCGTCGACAAGCTTGCGGCCGCACTCGAGCACCACCACCA
CCACCACTGAGATCCGGCTGCTAACAAAGCCCGAAAGGAAGCTGAGTTGGCTGCTGCCACCGCTGAGCAA
TAACTAGCATAACCCCTTGGGGCCTCTAAACGGGTCTTGAGGGGTTTTTTGCTGAAAGGAGGAACTATAT
CCGGATTGGCGAATGGG
[124 nt withheld, positions 648-771]
C
[91 nt withheld, positions 773-863]
AGG
